Addgene plasmid #90632: CKS2 C7.2 gRNA
Purpose: 3rd generation lentiviral gRNA plasmid targeting human CKS2
Depositing lab: Iain Cheeseman. Depositing organization: Whitehead Institute for Biomedical Research. Publication: Large-Scale Analysis of CRISPR/Cas9 Cell-Cycle Knockouts Reveals the Diversity of p53-Dependent Responses to Cell-Cycle Defects. McKinley KL, Cheeseman IM. Dev Cell. 2017 Feb 27;40(4):405-420.e2. doi: 10.1016/j.devcel.2017.01.012. Epub 2017 Feb 16. PubMed 28216383.
Backbone
  Vector backbone: pLenti-sgRNA
  Backbone manufacturer: Eric Lander & David Sabatini labs (Addgene plasmid #71409)
  Backbone size w/o insert (bp): 9151
  Vector type: Lentiviral, CRISPR
  Selectable markers: Puromycin
Growth in bacteria
  Bacterial resistance: Ampicillin, 100 μg/mL
  Growth temperature: 37°C
  Growth strain: NEB Stable
  Copy number: Unknown
Gene/Insert
  Gene/Insert name: CKS2 (Guide Designation C7.2) (alt name: pKMKO series)
  gRNA/shRNA sequence: CACCgCGAGTAGTAGATCTGCTTGT
  Species: H. sapiens (human)
  Promoter: U6
  Cloning method: Restriction Enzyme; 5′ cloning site BsmBI (destroyed during cloning); 3′ cloning site BsmBI (destroyed during cloning)
  Sequencing primers: 5′ hU6-F (5'-GAGGGCCTATTTCCCATGATT-3'); 3′ EF1a-R (5'-CACGGCGACTACTGCACTTA-3')
Terms and licenses: Academic/Nonprofit Terms; Industry Terms: Not Available to Industry
Depositor comments: Please note that gRNA target sequence listed is not strictly the 20nt spacer sequence, but also contains the 5' BsmBI overhang. For more information about knockout human cell lines generated using this plasmid, please see http://cellcycleknockouts.wi.mit.edu/ .
How to cite: CKS2 C7.2 gRNA was a gift from Iain Cheeseman (Addgene plasmid # 90632 ; http://n2t.net/addgene:90632 ; RRID:Addgene_90632)
