[The description below was written by a language model from this plasmid's Addgene catalogue record and pLannotate feature annotations shown in this document.]
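Description:
CKS2 C7.2 gRNA is a third-generation lentiviral CRISPR guide plasmid built on the pLenti-sgRNA backbone, carrying a single guide RNA directed against human CKS2. In bacteria it is maintained through a high-copy ColE1/pUC-type origin and selected with ampicillin via the AmpR (β-lactamase) cassette. An f1 origin, an SV40 origin and leftover lac/lacZα cloning-vector fragments are also annotated but play no part in the payload.

The viral portion has the typical self-inactivating layout. An RSV promoter replaces the U3 region of a truncated HIV-1 5' LTR, so genomic RNA is transcribed in packaging cells without Tat. It is followed by the Ψ packaging signal with a gag fragment, the Rev response element for nuclear export of the unspliced genome, a cPPT/CTS element, and a ΔU3 3' LTR with a downstream SV40 polyadenylation signal. Between the LTRs, a human U6 RNA polymerase III promoter drives the CKS2-targeting spacer, which was inserted at BsmBI sites that were destroyed during cloning. The spacer is fused to the Streptococcus pyogenes Cas9 guide scaffold, annotated here as a tracrRNA fragment. A separate EF-1α core promoter expresses puromycin N-acetyltransferase, stabilised by a WPRE, so that transduced mammalian cells can be selected with puromycin.

No Cas9 coding sequence is annotated, so the nuclease must be supplied separately in the target cells. The plasmid belongs to a series of guides used to generate cell-cycle gene knockouts in human cell lines. The sequenced record is 7,302 nt, shorter than the 9,151 bp listed for the backbone without insert; the record does not explain the difference.
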