Features (pLannotate 1.2.2; 28 found; start..end, strand, type, name):
      1..26      +  rep_origin     RSF ori (fragment): Plasmids containing the RSF 1030 origin of replication can be propagated in E. coli cells that contain additional plasmids with compatible origins.
     28..120     +  CDS            lacI (fragment): lac repressor; lacI; The lac repressor binds to the lac operator to inhibit transcription in E. coli. This inhibition can be relieved by adding lactose or isopropyl-β-D-thiogalactopyranoside (IPTG).
    133..154     +  protein_bind   CAP binding site: CAP binding activates transcription in the presence of cAMP. E. coli catabolite activator protein
    169..199     +  promoter       lac promoter: promoter for the E. coli lac operon
    207..223     +  protein_bind   lac operator: The lac repressor binds to the lac operator to inhibit transcription in E. coli. This inhibition can be relieved by adding lactose or isopropyl-β-D-thiogalactopyranoside (IPTG). lac repressor encoded by lacI
    268..286     +  promoter       T3 promoter: promoter for bacteriophage T3 RNA polymerase
    314..540     +  promoter       RSV promoter: Rous sarcoma virus enhancer/promoter
    541..721     +  LTR            5' LTR (truncated): truncated 5' long terminal repeat (LTR) from HIV-1
    768..893     +  misc_feature   HIV-1 Ψ: packaging signal of human immunodeficiency virus type 1
    877..1240    +  CDS            HIV-1 gag (fragment): gag protein from human immunodeficiency virus 1; gag
   1386..1619    +  misc_feature   RRE: The Rev response element (RRE) of HIV-1 allows for Rev-dependent mRNA export from the nucleus to the cytoplasm.
   1996..2022    +  CDS            Rev (fragment): human immunodeficiency virus 1 (HIV-1) Rev protein; rev; enhances nuclear export of unspliced and incompletely spliced viral mRNAs
   2026..2266    +  promoter       U6 promoter: RNA polymerase III promoter for human U6 snRNA
   2314..2381    +  misc_RNA       tracrRNA (fragment): trans-activating CRISPR RNA for the Streptococcus pyogenes CRISPR/Cas9 system
   2430..2547    +  misc_feature   cPPT/CTS: central polypurine tract and central termination sequence of HIV-1
   2616..2827    +  promoter       EF-1α core promoter: core promoter for human elongation factor EF-1α
   2853..3452    +  CDS            PuroR (fragment): puromycin N-acetyltransferase; pac from Streptomyces; confers resistance to puromycin
   3468..4056    +  misc_feature   WPRE: woodchuck hepatitis virus posttranscriptional regulatory element
   4107..4126    +  misc_feature   cPPT/CTS (fragment): central polypurine tract and central termination sequence of HIV-1
   4128..4361    +  LTR            3' LTR (ΔU3): self-inactivating 3' long terminal repeat (LTR) from HIV-1
   4439..4560    +  polyA_signal   SV40 poly(A) signal: SV40 polyadenylation signal
   4600..4735    +  rep_origin     SV40 ori: SV40 origin of replication
   4756..4774    -  promoter       T7 promoter: promoter for bacteriophage T7 RNA polymerase
   4782..4937    +  CDS            lacZα (fragment): LacZα fragment of β-galactosidase; lacZ fragment
   4942..5370    +  rep_origin     f1 ori (sequence partly withheld): f1 bacteriophage origin of replication; arrow indicates direction of (+) strand synthesis
   5423..5527    +  promoter       AmpR promoter: bla
   5528..6388    +  CDS            AmpR: β-lactamase; bla; confers resistance to ampicillin, carbenicillin, and related antibiotics
   6559..7147    +  rep_origin     ori: high-copy-number ColE1/pMB1/pBR322/pUC origin of replication
>Addgene plasmid #90632 | CKS2 C7.2 gRNA | addgene full sequence | sequence record 183330 | Addgene NGS Result
CGAGTCAGTGAGCGAGGAAGCGGAAGAGCGCCCAATACGCAAACCGCCTCTCCCCGCGCGTTGGCCGATT
CATTAATGCAGCTGGCACGACAGGTTTCCCGACTGGAAAGCGGGCAGTGAGCGCAACGCAATTAATGTGA
GTTAGCTCACTCATTAGGCACCCCAGGCTTTACACTTTATGCTTCCGGCTCGTATGTTGTGTGGAATTGT
GAGCGGATAACAATTTCACACAGGAAACAGCTATGACCATGATTACGCCAAGCGCGCAATTAACCCTCAC
TAAAGGGAACAAAAGCTGGAGCTGCAAGCTTAATGTAGTCTTATGCAATACTCTTGTAGTCTTGCAACAT
GGTAACGATGAGTTAGCAACATGCCTTACAAGGAGAGAAAAAGCACCGTGCATGCCGATTGGTGGAAGTA
AGGTGGTACGATCGTGCCTTATTAGGAAGGCAACAGACGGGTCTGACATGGATTGGACGAACCACTGAAT
TGCCGCATTGCAGAGATATTGTATTTAAGTGCCTAGCTCGATACATAAACGGGTCTCTCTGGTTAGACCA
GATCTGAGCCTGGGAGCTCTCTGGCTAACTAGGGAACCCACTGCTTAAGCCTCAATAAAGCTTGCCTTGA
GTGCTTCAAGTAGTGTGTGCCCGTCTGTTGTGTGACTCTGGTAACTAGAGATCCCTCAGACCCTTTTAGT
CAGTGTGGAAAATCTCTAGCAGTGGCGCCCGAACAGGGACTTGAAAGCGAAAGGGAAACCAGAGGAGCTC
TCTCGACGCAGGACTCGGCTTGCTGAAGCGCGCACGGCAAGAGGCGAGGGGCGGCGACTGGTGAGTACGC
CAAAAATTTTGACTAGCGGAGGCTAGAAGGAGAGAGATGGGTGCGAGAGCGTCAGTATTAAGCGGGGGAG
AATTAGATCGCGATGGGAAAAAATTCGGTTAAGGCCAGGGGGAAAGAAAAAATATAAATTAAAACATATA
GTATGGGCAAGCAGGGAGCTAGAACGATTCGCAGTTAATCCTGGCCTGTTAGAAACATCAGAAGGCTGTA
GACAAATACTGGGACAGCTACAACCATCCCTTCAGACAGGATCAGAAGAACTTAGATCATTATATAATAC
AGTAGCAACCCTCTATTGTGTGCATCAAAGGATAGAGATAAAAGACACCAAGGAAGCTTTAGACAAGATA
GAGGAAGAGCAAAACAAAAGTAAGACCACCGCACAGCAAGCGGCCGCTGATCTTCAGACCTGGAGGAGGA
GATATGAGGGACAATTGGAGAAGTGAATTATATAAATATAAAGTAGTAAAAATTGAACCATTAGGAGTAG
CACCCACCAAGGCAAAGAGAAGAGTGGTGCAGAGAGAAAAAAGAGCAGTGGGAATAGGAGCTTTGTTCCT
TGGGTTCTTGGGAGCAGCAGGAAGCACTATGGGCGCAGCGTCAATGACGCTGACGGTACAGGCCAGACAA
TTATTGTCTGGTATAGTGCAGCAGCAGAACAATTTGCTGAGGGCTATTGAGGCGCAACAGCATCTGTTGC
AACTCACAGTCTGGGGCATCAAGCAGCTCCAGGCAAGAATCCTGGCTGTGGAAAGATACCTAAAGGATCA
ACAGCTCCTGGGGATTTGGGGTTGCTCTGGAAAACTCATTTGCACCACTGCTGTGCCTTGGAATGCTAGT
TGGAGTAATAAATCTCTGGAACAGATTTGGAATCACACGACCTGGATGGAGTGGGACAGAGAAATTAACA
ATTACACAAGCTTAATACACTCCTTAATTGAAGAATCGCAAAACCAGCAAGAAAAGAATGAACAAGAATT
ATTGGAATTAGATAAATGGGCAAGTTTGTGGAATTGGTTTAACATAACAAATTGGCTGTGGTATATAAAA
TTATTCATAATGATAGTAGGAGGCTTGGTAGGTTTAAGAATAGTTTTTGCTGTACTTTCTATAGTGAATA
GAGTTAGGCAGGGATATTCACCATTATCGTTTCAGACCCACCTCCCAACCCCGAGGGGACCCAGAGAGGG
CCTATTTCCCATGATTCCTTCATATTTGCATATACGATACAAGGCTGTTAGAGAGATAATTAGAATTAAT
TTGACTGTAAACACAAAGATATTAGTACAAAATACGTGACGTAGAAAGTAATAATTTCTTGGGTAGTTTG
CAGTTTTAAAATTATGTTTTAAAATGGACTATCATATGCTTACCGTAACTTGAAAGTATTTCGATTTCTT
GGCTTTATATATCTTGTGGAAAGGACGAAACACCGCGAGTAGTAGATCTGCTTGTGTTTAAGAGCTATGC
TGGAAACAGCATAGCAAGTTTAAATAAGGCTAGTCCGTTATCAACTTGAAAAAGTGGCACCGAGTCGGTG
CTTTTTTTGAATTCTAGATCTTGAGACAAATGGCAGTATTCATCCACAATTTTAAAAGAAAAGGGGGGAT
TGGGGGGTACAGTGCAGGGGAAAGAATAGTAGACATAATAGCAACAGACATACAAACTAAAGAATTACAA
AAACAAATTACAAAAATTCAAAATTTTCGGGTTTATTACAGGGACAGCAGAGATCCACTTTGGCGCCGGC
TCGAGTGGCTCCGGTGCCCGTCAGTGGGCAGAGCGCACATCGCCCACAGTCCCCGAGAAGTTGGGGGGAG
GGGTCGGCAATTGAACCGGTGCCTAGAGAAGGTGGCGCGGGGTAAACTGGGAAAGTGATGTCGTGTACTG
GCTCCGCCTTTTTCCCGAGGGTGGGGGAGAACCGTATATAAGTGCAGTAGTCGCCGTGAACGTTCTTTTT
CGCAACGGGTTTGCCGCCAGAACACAGGTGTCGTGACGCGGGATCCGCCACCATGACCGAGTACAAGCCC
ACGGTGCGCCTCGCCACCCGCGACGACGTCCCCAGGGCCGTACGCACCCTCGCCGCCGCGTTCGCCGACT
ACCCCGCCACGCGCCACACCGTCGATCCGGACCGCCACATCGAGCGGGTCACCGAGCTGCAAGAACTCTT
CCTCACGCGCGTCGGGCTCGACATCGGCAAGGTGTGGGTCGCGGACGACGGCGCCGCGGTGGCGGTCTGG
ACCACGCCGGAGAGCGTCGAAGCGGGGGCGGTGTTCGCCGAGATCGGCCCGCGCATGGCCGAGTTGAGCG
GTTCCCGGCTGGCCGCGCAGCAACAGATGGAAGGCCTCCTGGCGCCGCACCGGCCCAAGGAGCCCGCGTG
GTTCCTGGCCACCGTCGGAGTCTCGCCCGACCACCAGGGCAAGGGTCTGGGCAGCGCCGTCGTGCTCCCC
GGAGTGGAGGCGGCCGAGCGCGCCGGGGTGCCCGCCTTCCTGGAGACCTCCGCGCCCCGCAACCTCCCCT
TCTACGAGCGGCTCGGCTTCACCGTCACCGCCGACGTCGAGGTGCCCGAAGGACCGCGCACCTGGTGCAT
GACCCGCAAGCCCGGTGCCTGAACGCGTTAAGTCGACAATCAACCTCTGGATTACAAAATTTGTGAAAGA
TTGACTGGTATTCTTAACTATGTTGCTCCTTTTACGCTATGTGGATACGCTGCTTTAATGCCTTTGTATC
ATGCTATTGCTTCCCGTATGGCTTTCATTTTCTCCTCCTTGTATAAATCCTGGTTGCTGTCTCTTTATGA
GGAGTTGTGGCCCGTTGTCAGGCAACGTGGCGTGGTGTGCACTGTGTTTGCTGACGCAACCCCCACTGGT
TGGGGCATTGCCACCACCTGTCAGCTCCTTTCCGGGACTTTCGCTTTCCCCCTCCCTATTGCCACGGCGG
AACTCATCGCCGCCTGCCTTGCCCGCTGCTGGACAGGGGCTCGGCTGTTGGGCACTGACAATTCCGTGGT
GTTGTCGGGGAAATCATCGTCCTTTCCTTGGCTGCTCGCCTGTGTTGCCACCTGGATTCTGCGCGGGACG
TCCTTCTGCTACGTCCCTTCGGCCCTCAATCCAGCGGACCTTCCTTCCCGCGGCCTGCTGCCGGCTCTGC
GGCCTCTTCCGCGTCTTCGCCTTCGCCCTCAGACGAGTCGGATCTCCCTTTGGGCCGCCTCCCCGCGTCG
ACTTTAAGACCAATGACTTACAAGGCAGCTGTAGATCTTAGCCACTTTTTAAAAGAAAAGGGGGGACTGG
AAGGGCTAATTCACTCCCAACGAAGACAAGATCTGCTTTTTGCTTGTACTGGGTCTCTCTGGTTAGACCA
GATCTGAGCCTGGGAGCTCTCTGGCTAACTAGGGAACCCACTGCTTAAGCCTCAATAAAGCTTGCCTTGA
GTGCTTCAAGTAGTGTGTGCCCGTCTGTTGTGTGACTCTGGTAACTAGAGATCCCTCAGACCCTTTTAGT
CAGTGTGGAAAATCTCTAGCAGTACGTATAGTAGTTCATGTCATCTTATTATTCAGTATTTATAACTTGC
AAAGAAATGAATATCAGAGAGTGAGAGGAACTTGTTTATTGCAGCTTATAATGGTTACAAATAAAGCAAT
AGCATCACAAATTTCACAAATAAAGCATTTTTTTCACTGCATTCTAGTTGTGGTTTGTCCAAACTCATCA
ATGTATCTTATCATGTCTGGCTCTAGCTATCCCGCCCCTAACTCCGCCCATCCCGCCCCTAACTCCGCCC
AGTTCCGCCCATTCTCCGCCCCATGGCTGACTAATTTTTTTTATTTATGCAGAGGCCGAGGCCGCCTCGG
CCTCTGAGCTATTCCAGAAGTAGTGAGGAGGCTTTTTTGGAGGCCTAGGGACGTACCCAATTCGCCCTAT
AGTGAGTCGTATTACGCGCGCTCACTGGCCGTCGTTTTACAACGTCGTGACTGGGAAAACCCTGGCGTTA
CCCAACTTAATCGCCTTGCAGCACATCCCCCTTTCGCCAGCTGGCGTAATAGCGAAGAGGCCCGCACCGA
TCGCCCTTCCCAACAGTTGCGCAGCCTGAATGGCGAATGGG
[124 nt withheld, positions 4942-5065]
C
[91 nt withheld, positions 5067-5157]
A
[49 nt withheld, positions 5159-5207]
CCTTTGACGTTGGAGTCCACGTTCTTT
[37 nt withheld, positions 5235-5271]
ACCCTATCTCGGTCTATTCTTTTGATTTATAAGGGATTTTGCCGATTTCGGCCTATTGGTTAAAAAATGA
GCTGATTTAACAAAAATTTAACGCGAATTTTAACAAAATATTAACGCTTACAATTTAGGTGGCACTTTTC
GGGGAAATGTGCGCGGAACCCCTATTTGTTTATTTTTCTAAATACATTCAAATATGTATCCGCTCATGAG
ACAATAACCCTGATAAATGCTTCAATAATATTGAAAAAGGAAGAGTATGAGTATTCAACATTTCCGTGTC
GCCCTTATTCCCTTTTTTGCGGCATTTTGCCTTCCTGTTTTTGCTCACCCAGAAACGCTGGTGAAAGTAA
AAGATGCTGAAGATCAGTTGGGTGCACGAGTGGGTTACATCGAACTGGATCTCAACAGCGGTAAGATCCT
TGAGAGTTTTCGCCCCGAAGAACGTTTTCCAATGATGAGCACTTTTAAAGTTCTGCTATGTGGCGCGGTA
TTATCCCGTATTGACGCCGGGCAAGAGCAACTCGGTCGCCGCATACACTATTCTCAGAATGACTTGGTTG
AGTACTCACCAGTCACAGAAAAGCATCTTACGGATGGCATGACAGTAAGAGAATTATGCAGTGCTGCCAT
AACCATGAGTGATAACACTGCGGCCAACTTACTTCTGACAACGATCGGAGGACCGAAGGAGCTAACCGCT
TTTTTGCACAACATGGGGGATCATGTAACTCGCCTTGATCGTTGGGAACCGGAGCTGAATGAAGCCATAC
CAAACGACGAGCGTGACACCACGATGCCTGTAGCAATGGCAACAACGTTGCGCAAACTATTAACTGGCGA
ACTACTTACTCTAGCTTCCCGGCAACAATTAATAGACTGGATGGAGGCGGATAAAGTTGCAGGACCACTT
CTGCGCTCGGCCCTTCCGGCTGGCTGGTTTATTGCTGATAAATCTGGAGCCGGTGAGCGTGGGTCTCGCG
GTATCATTGCAGCACTGGGGCCAGATGGTAAGCCCTCCCGTATCGTAGTTATCTACACGACGGGGAGTCA
GGCAACTATGGATGAACGAAATAGACAGATCGCTGAGATAGGTGCCTCACTGATTAAGCATTGGTAACTG
TCAGACCAAGTTTACTCATATATACTTTAGATTGATTTAAAACTTCATTTTTAATTTAAAAGGATCTAGG
TGAAGATCCTTTTTGATAATCTCATGACCAAAATCCCTTAACGTGAGTTTTCGTTCCACTGAGCGTCAGA
CCCCGTAGAAAAGATCAAAGGATCTTCTTGAGATCCTTTTTTTCTGCGCGTAATCTGCTGCTTGCAAACA
AAAAAACCACCGCTACCAGCGGTGGTTTGTTTGCCGGATCAAGAGCTACCAACTCTTTTTCCGAAGGTAA
CTGGCTTCAGCAGAGCGCAGATACCAAATACTGTTCTTCTAGTGTAGCCGTAGTTAGGCCACCACTTCAA
GAACTCTGTAGCACCGCCTACATACCTCGCTCTGCTAATCCTGTTACCAGTGGCTGCTGCCAGTGGCGAT
AAGTCGTGTCTTACCGGGTTGGACTCAAGACGATAGTTACCGGATAAGGCGCAGCGGTCGGGCTGAACGG
GGGGTTCGTGCACACAGCCCAGCTTGGAGCGAACGACCTACACCGAACTGAGATACCTACAGCGTGAGCT
ATGAGAAAGCGCCACGCTTCCCGAAGGGAGAAAGGCGGACAGGTATCCGGTAAGCGGCAGGGTCGGAACA
GGAGAGCGCACGAGGGAGCTTCCAGGGGGAAACGCCTGGTATCTTTATAGTCCTGTCGGGTTTCGCCACC
TCTGACTTGAGCGTCGATTTTTGTGATGCTCGTCAGGGGGGCGGAGCCTATGGAAAAACGCCAGCAACGC
GGCCTTTTTACGGTTCCTGGCCTTTTGCTGGCCTTTTGCTCACATGTTCTTTCCTGCGTTATCCCCTGAT
TCTGTGGATAACCGTATTACCGCCTTTGAGTGAGCTGATACCGCTCGCCGCAGCCGAACGACCGAGCGCA
G
